Addgene plasmid #152938: pGBW-m4134361
Purpose: Mammalian expression plasmid for SARS-CoV-2 RNA-dependent RNA polymerase
Depositing lab: Ginkgo Bioworks & Benjie Chen. Depositing organization: Ginkgo Bioworks.
Backbone
  Vector backbone: pTwist_CMV_6
  Backbone size w/o insert (bp): 4180
  Vector type: Mammalian Expression
Growth in bacteria
  Bacterial resistance: Ampicillin, 100 μg/mL
  Growth temperature: 37°C
  Growth strain: DH5alpha
  Copy number: High Copy
Gene/Insert
  Gene/Insert name: SARS-CoV-2 RNA-dependent RNA polymerase
  Species: Severe acute respiratory syndrome coronavirus 2
  Insert size (bp): 2795
  Mutation: wt
  Entrez Gene: ORF1ab (a.k.a. GU280_gp01)
  Promoter: CMV
  Tag / fusion protein: Cleavable TEV;TRX (C terminal on backbone)
  Cloning method: Unknown
Resource information
  A portion of this plasmid was derived from a plasmid made by: GinkgoBioworks
Depositor comments: NCBI reference sequence: YP_009725307.1
How to cite: pGBW-m4134361 was a gift from Ginkgo Bioworks & Benjie Chen (Addgene plasmid # 152938 ; http://n2t.net/addgene:152938 ; RRID:Addgene_152938)
