[The description below was written by a language model from this plasmid's Addgene catalogue record and pLannotate feature annotations shown in this document.]
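Description:
pGBW-m4134361 is a mammalian expression plasmid built on the pTwist_CMV_6 backbone that carries the wild-type SARS-CoV-2 RNA-dependent RNA polymerase, a mature product of the ORF1ab replicase polyprotein. The full sequence record is about 7.4 kb, with a catalogued insert of roughly 2.8 kb. It is maintained in E. coli as a high-copy plasmid through a ColE1/pUC-type origin and selected with ampicillin via the β-lactamase (AmpR) gene.

Expression is driven by the human cytomegalovirus immediate-early enhancer and promoter. The automated annotation picks up the enhancer plus partial or truncated CMV promoter matches immediately upstream of the coding sequence. The viral open reading frame spans the numbering origin of the circular record. It is matched to the SARS-CoV-2 replicase polyprotein as a fragment, and the methyltransferase text attached to that match is generic to the polyprotein entry rather than specific to this segment. Downstream, the polymerase is fused at its C terminus to E. coli thioredoxin (trxA), described in the catalogue as a TEV-cleavable TRX tag supplied by the backbone. The feature table also detects a 6xHis tag after thioredoxin, which is not listed in the catalogue fields, while the TEV site itself is not annotated. An SV40 polyadenylation signal is annotated after the cassette, though on the opposite strand. The cassette is flanked by β-globin insulator elements, bacterial rrnG and T7 terminators and a synthetic poly(A) signal, which help isolate it from read-through transcription.

The construct is intended for producing the viral polymerase in mammalian cells. The thioredoxin and His tags would plausibly aid solubility and affinity purification, with TEV cleavage to remove them, although the record does not state specific applications.
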