Features (pLannotate 1.2.2; 18 found; start..end, strand, type, name):
   2825..3151    +  CDS            trxA: THIO_ECO57 - Experimental evidence at protein level: Swiss-Prot protein existence level 1. Participates in various redox reactions through the reversible oxidation of its active center dithiol to a disulfide and catalyzes dithiol-disulfide exchange reactions. From Escherichia coli O157:H7.
   3173..3190    +  CDS            6xHis: 6xHis affinity tag
   3267..3388    -  polyA_signal   SV40 poly(A) signal: SV40 polyadenylation signal
   3411..3480    -  CDS            large T antigen (fragment): large T antigen from SV40 (simian virus 40)
   3503..3549    +  terminator     T7 terminator: transcription terminator for bacteriophage T7 RNA polymerase
   3579..3715    +  terminator     rrnG terminator: transcription terminator from the E. coli ribosomal RNA rrnG operon (Albrechtsen et al., 1991)
   3760..3831    +  misc_feature   3' β-globin insulator: insulator downstream of the human β-globin locus (Farrell et al., 2002)
   4057..4645    -  rep_origin     ori: high-copy-number ColE1/pMB1/pBR322/pUC origin of replication
   4817..4881    -  CDS            bla(M) (fragment): β-lactamase lacking the signal sequence; bla(M); allows cytosolic expression of β-lactamase
   5391..6251    +  CDS            AmpR: β-lactamase; bla; confers resistance to ampicillin, carbenicillin, and related antibiotics
   6264..6400    +  terminator     rrnG terminator: transcription terminator from the E. coli ribosomal RNA rrnG operon (Albrechtsen et al., 1991)
   6552..6623    +  misc_feature   5' β-globin insulator: insulator upstream of the human β-globin locus (Farrell et al., 2002)
   6628..6674    -  terminator     T7 terminator: transcription terminator for bacteriophage T7 RNA polymerase
   6692..6740    -  polyA_signal   poly(A) signal: synthetic polyadenylation signal
   6821..7124    +  enhancer       CMV enhancer: human cytomegalovirus immediate early enhancer
   7197..7214    -  promoter       CMV promoter (fragment): human cytomegalovirus (CMV) immediate early promoter
   7277..7328    +  promoter       CMVd2 promoter: truncated human cytomegalovirus (CMV) immediate early promoter that yields moderately reduced expression relative to the full-length promoter
   7298..2803    +  CDS            rep (fragment) (across the origin): R1AB_SARS2 - Experimental evidence at protein level: Swiss-Prot protein existence level 1. [2'-O-methyltransferase]: Methyltransferase that mediates mRNA cap 2'-O-ribose methylation to the 5'-cap structure of viral mRNAs. N7-methyl guanosine cap is a prerequisite for binding of nsp16. Therefore plays an essential role in viral mRNAs cap methylation which is essential to evade immune system. From Severe acute respiratory syndrome coronavirus 2 (2019-nCoV) (SARS-CoV-2).
>Addgene plasmid #152938 | pGBW-m4134361 | depositor full sequence | sequence record 295950 | Full Sequence
CACCATGTCTGCCGACGCACAGTCGTTCCTGAATAGAGTTTGTGGTGTATCCGCGGCCCGGCTAACTCCA
TGCGGAACCGGGACGAGCACAGATGTGGTGTACCGAGCTTTTGATATCTATAACGACAAAGTCGCTGGCT
TCGCCAAGTTTCTTAAGACCAACTGTTGCAGGTTCCAAGAGAAAGACGAAGATGATAATCTCATAGACTC
ATACTTTGTGGTTAAGCGTCACACTTTTAGTAATTATCAGCATGAGGAAACAATTTATAACTTGCTGAAG
GACTGCCCTGCCGTAGCAAAACACGACTTCTTTAAATTCCGCATCGATGGCGATATGGTCCCGCATATTA
GCAGACAGCGGTTAACCAAGTACACTATGGCAGACCTGGTGTACGCCCTGCGACACTTCGACGAGGGAAA
CTGTGACACGTTAAAAGAAATCCTCGTGACTTATAATTGTTGCGATGACGATTATTTCAACAAGAAAGAT
TGGTACGATTTTGTCGAGAATCCCGATATACTCAGAGTGTACGCTAACCTGGGGGAAAGGGTTCGCCAGG
CACTATTGAAGACAGTCCAATTTTGCGACGCGATGCGGAATGCCGGCATTGTGGGTGTCCTGACACTTGA
TAACCAGGACCTGAATGGCAACTGGTATGACTTTGGAGATTTCATTCAGACCACGCCCGGGTCCGGAGTA
CCTGTCGTTGACTCTTACTACTCACTTCTGATGCCAATCCTAACCTTAACCCGAGCTCTCACAGCTGAGA
GTCACGTGGACACCGACCTCACAAAACCGTATATCAAGTGGGATTTGCTGAAGTACGATTTCACGGAAGA
GAGGTTAAAGCTCTTTGATCGTTATTTCAAATACTGGGACCAGACTTATCATCCCAACTGTGTGAATTGT
CTGGACGACAGATGCATACTTCATTGTGCCAATTTCAATGTACTGTTTAGCACAGTGTTCCCACCAACTT
CGTTTGGTCCTCTAGTGCGCAAAATCTTTGTGGATGGGGTGCCCTTCGTTGTTTCCACAGGCTATCACTT
TCGTGAGCTCGGCGTAGTTCACAACCAAGATGTCAACCTGCATTCTTCCAGGTTAAGTTTTAAGGAACTT
CTGGTGTATGCCGCAGACCCTGCGATGCACGCTGCAAGCGGTAATTTGTTGCTGGATAAGCGGACCACGT
GCTTCAGCGTGGCGGCTTTAACAAATAACGTTGCCTTCCAAACCGTCAAGCCTGGCAACTTCAATAAAGA
TTTCTACGATTTCGCCGTCAGTAAAGGGTTTTTTAAGGAGGGATCAAGCGTAGAATTGAAACATTTTTTC
TTTGCTCAGGACGGTAATGCCGCTATCTCGGACTACGACTACTACCGGTATAACCTACCAACTATGTGCG
ACATTCGGCAGCTGTTGTTCGTGGTGGAGGTCGTTGATAAATACTTTGATTGCTACGATGGCGGATGCAT
TAACGCCAATCAAGTCATCGTGAACAATCTGGACAAGAGCGCCGGCTTCCCCTTTAACAAATGGGGAAAG
GCAAGGCTATATTATGACTCTATGTCCTATGAGGATCAGGACGCTCTCTTCGCGTATACCAAGCGCAACG
TTATCCCCACAATTACCCAGATGAACCTCAAATATGCAATCAGCGCAAAGAACAGAGCGAGGACAGTTGC
TGGGGTGAGTATATGTTCGACAATGACTAACAGGCAGTTTCACCAGAAGCTGTTGAAATCTATTGCCGCT
ACACGAGGGGCTACCGTCGTGATTGGCACCTCCAAATTCTACGGAGGGTGGCATAATATGTTAAAAACTG
TGTACTCCGACGTGGAAAACCCTCACCTGATGGGTTGGGATTATCCTAAGTGCGACCGGGCGATGCCAAA
CATGCTGAGAATTATGGCGTCATTAGTCCTGGCGCGAAAGCACACCACGTGCTGTAGTCTGTCACATCGC
TTTTACAGATTGGCTAATGAATGCGCCCAAGTGCTTAGCGAGATGGTGATGTGTGGGGGTTCACTTTACG
TGAAGCCCGGAGGAACGTCCTCAGGCGACGCCACAACTGCCTACGCAAATTCAGTATTCAACATATGTCA
GGCCGTTACAGCAAACGTGAATGCTCTGCTGTCTACTGATGGGAACAAGATCGCCGATAAGTACGTCCGG
AACCTGCAACACAGGCTGTACGAGTGTCTGTATCGTAATCGAGATGTAGACACCGACTTCGTGAACGAAT
TTTACGCATACTTACGGAAACATTTCTCCATGATGATCCTCTCCGACGATGCAGTTGTGTGCTTTAATTC
AACTTACGCCTCTCAGGGCTTGGTGGCCAGTATCAAAAATTTTAAGTCGGTTCTTTATTATCAGAATAAC
GTGTTTATGAGCGAGGCTAAGTGTTGGACCGAGACTGATCTGACCAAAGGCCCGCACGAGTTCTGTTCCC
AGCACACCATGCTGGTCAAGCAGGGTGATGACTATGTCTATTTACCATACCCAGATCCGAGTAGGATCTT
GGGAGCCGGTTGTTTTGTGGATGACATTGTGAAGACTGACGGTACACTCATGATTGAGCGCTTCGTCAGT
TTGGCAATCGACGCTTACCCCCTTACCAAACATCCAAATCAGGAATATGCGGATGTGTTTCACCTGTACC
TTCAATACATAAGGAAACTTCATGATGAACTAACTGGACATATGCTCGACATGTATTCTGTAATGCTTAC
AAATGACAATACCTCACGGTACTGGGAACCGGAGTTTTATGAAGCCATGTACACCCCACATACTGTCCTG
CAAGAAAACCTTTACTTTCAGTCGATGAGTGACAAAATCATTCATCTAACCGATGACTCCTTTGATACAG
ACGTGTTGAAGGCCGATGGTGCGATACTGGTAGATTTCTGGGCTGAATGGTGTGGCCCGTGCAAGATGAT
CGCACCCATTCTGGACGAGATCGCCGACGAGTATCAAGGAAAATTAACTGTCGCTAAGCTTAATATAGAT
CAGAACCCAGGGACGGCACCTAAATACGGCATCAGGGGAATACCTACCCTCCTGCTCTTTAAGAATGGGG
AAGTTGCCGCGACAAAAGTGGGAGCCCTGTCTAAGGGCCAGCTAAAAGAGTTCTTGGACGCTAACCTGGC
AGGTTCAGGCTCGGGGCACATGCACCATCACCATCACCATAGCAGCGGGCTCGTGCCACGCGGCTAAGCT
AGCTTGACTGACTGAGATACAGCGTACCTTCAGCTCACAGACATGATAAGATACATTGATGAGTTTGGAC
AAACCACAACTAGAATGCAGTGAAAAAAATGCTTTATTTGTGAAATTTGTGATGCTATTGCTTTATTTGT
AACCATTATAAGCTGCAATAAACAAGTTAACAACAACAATTGCATTCATTTTATGTTTCAGGTTCAGGGG
GAGGTGTGGGAGGTTTTTTAAAGCAAGTAAAACCTCTACAAATGTGGTATTGGCCCATCTCTATCGGTAT
CGTAGCATAACCCCTTGGGGCCTCTAAACGGGTCTTGAGGGGTTTTTTGTGCCCCTCGGGCCGGATTGCT
ATCTACCGGCATTGGCGCAGAAAAAAATGCCTGATGCGACGCTGCGCGTCTTATACTCCCACATATGCCA
GATTCAGCAACGGATACGGCTTCCCCAACTTGCCCACTTCCATACGTGTCCTCCTTACCAGAAATTTATC
CTTAAGGTCGTCAGCTATCCTGCAGGCGATCTCTCGATTTCGATCAAGACATTCCTTTAATGGTCTTTTC
TGGACACCACTAGGGGTCAGAAGTAGTTCATCAAACTTTCTTCCCTCCCTAATCTCATTGGTTACCTTGG
GCTATCGAAACTTAATTAACCAGTCAAGTCAGCTACTTGGCGAGATCGACTTGTCTGGGTTTCGACTACG
CTCAGAATTGCGTCAGTCAAGTTCGATCTGGTCCTTGCTATTGCACCCGTTCTCCGATTACGAGTTTCAT
TTAAATCATGTGAGCAAAAGGCCAGCAAAAGGCCAGGAACCGTAAAAAGGCCGCGTTGCTGGCGTTTTTC
CATAGGCTCCGCCCCCCTGACGAGCATCACAAAAATCGACGCTCAAGTCAGAGGTGGCGAAACCCGACAG
GACTATAAAGATACCAGGCGTTTCCCCCTGGAAGCTCCCTCGTGCGCTCTCCTGTTCCGACCCTGCCGCT
TACCGGATACCTGTCCGCCTTTCTCCCTTCGGGAAGCGTGGCGCTTTCTCATAGCTCACGCTGTAGGTAT
CTCAGTTCGGTGTAGGTCGTTCGCTCCAAGCTGGGCTGTGTGCACGAACCCCCCGTTCAGCCCGACCGCT
GCGCCTTATCCGGTAACTATCGTCTTGAGTCCAACCCGGTAAGACACGACTTATCGCCACTGGCAGCAGC
CACTGGTAACAGGATTAGCAGAGCGAGGTATGTAGGCGGTGCTACAGAGTTCTTGAAGTGGTGGCCTAAC
TACGGCTACACTAGAAGAACAGTATTTGGTATCTGCGCTCTGCTGAAGCCAGTTACCTTCGGAAAAAGAG
TTGGTAGCTCTTGATCCGGCAAACAAACCACCGCTGGTAGCGGTGGTTTTTTTGTTTGCAAGCAGCAGAT
TACGCGCAGAAAAAAAGGATCTCAAGAAGATCCTTTGATCTTTTCTACGGGGTCTGACGCTCAGTGGAAC
GAAAACTCACGTTAAGGGATTTTGGTCATGAGATTATCAAAAAGGATCTTCACCTAGATCCTTTTAAATT
AAAAATGAAGTTTTAAATCAATCTAAAGTATATATGAGTAAACTTGGTCTGACAGTTACCAATGCTTAAT
CAGTGAGGCACCTATCTCAGCGATCTGTCTATTTCGTTCATCCATAGTTGCATTTAAATTTCCGAACTCT
CCAAGGCCCTCGTCGGAAAATCTTCAAACCTTTCGTCCGATCCATCTTGCAGGCTACCTCTCGAACGAAC
TATCGCAAGTCTCTTGGCCGGCCTTGCGCCTTGGCTATTGCTTGGCAGCGCCTATCGCCAGGTATTACTC
CAATCCCGAATATCCGAGATCGGGATCACCCGAGAGAAGTTCAACCTACATCCTCAATCCCGATCTATCC
GAGATCCGAGGAATATCGAAATCGGGGCGCGCCTGGTGTACCGAGAACGATCCTCTCAGTGCGAGTCTCG
ACGATCCATATCGTTGCTTGGCAGTCAGCCAGTCGGAATCCAGCTTGGGACCCAGGAAGTCCAATCGTCA
GATATTGTACTCAAGCCTGGTCACGGCAGCGTACCGATCTGTTTAAACCTAGATATTGATAGTCTGATCG
GTCAACGTATAATCGAGTCCTAGCTTTTGCAAACATCTATCAAGAGACAGGATCAGCAGGAGGCTTTCGC
ATGAGTATTCAACATTTCCGTGTCGCCCTTATTCCCTTTTTTGCGGCATTTTGCCTTCCTGTTTTTGCTC
ACCCAGAAACGCTGGTGAAAGTAAAAGATGCTGAAGATCAGTTGGGTGCGCGAGTGGGTTACATCGAACT
GGATCTCAACAGCGGTAAGATCCTTGAGAGTTTTCGCCCCGAAGAACGCTTTCCAATGATGAGCACTTTT
AAAGTTCTGCTATGTGGCGCGGTATTATCCCGTATTGACGCCGGGCAAGAGCAACTCGGTCGCCGCATAC
ACTATTCTCAGAATGACTTGGTTGAGTATTCACCAGTCACAGAAAAGCATCTTACGGATGGCATGACAGT
AAGAGAATTATGCAGTGCTGCCATAACCATGAGTGATAACACTGCGGCCAACTTACTTCTGACAACGATT
GGAGGACCGAAGGAGCTAACCGCTTTTTTGCACAACATGGGGGATCATGTAACTCGCCTTGATCGTTGGG
AACCGGAGCTGAATGAAGCCATACCAAACGACGAGCGTGACACCACGATGCCTGTAGCAATGGCAACAAC
CTTGCGTAAACTATTAACTGGCGAACTACTTACTCTAGCTTCCCGGCAACAGTTGATAGACTGGATGGAG
GCGGATAAAGTTGCAGGACCACTTCTGCGCTCGGCCCTTCCGGCTGGCTGGTTTATTGCTGATAAATCTG
GAGCCGGTGAGCGTGGGTCTCGCGGTATCATTGCAGCACTGGGGCCAGATGGTAAGCCCTCCCGTATCGT
AGTTATCTACACGACGGGGAGTCAGGCAACTATGGATGAACGAAATAGACAGATCGCTGAGATAGGTGCC
TCACTGATTAAGCATTGGTAACCGATTCTAGGTGCATTGGCGCAGAAAAAAATGCCTGATGCGACGCTGC
GCGTCTTATACTCCCACATATGCCAGATTCAGCAACGGATACGGCTTCCCCAACTTGCCCACTTCCATAC
GTGTCCTCCTTACCAGAAATTTATCCTTAAGATCCCGAATCGTTTAAACTCGACTCTGGCTCTATCGAAT
CTCCGTCGTTTCGAGCTTACGCGAACAGCCGTGGCGCTCATTTGCTCGTCGGGCATCGAATCTCGTCAGC
TATCGTCAGCTTACCTTTTTGGCAGCGATCGCGGCTCCCGACATCTTGGACCATTAGCTCCACAGGTATC
TTCTTCCCTCTAGTGGTCATAACAGCAGCTTCAGCTACCTCTCAATTCAAAAAACCCCTCAAGACCCGTT
TAGAGGCCCCAAGGGGTTATGCTATCAATCGTTGCGTTACACACACAAAAAACCAACACACATCCATCTT
CGATGGATAGCGATTTTATTATCTAACTGCTGATCGAGTGTAGCCAGATCTAGTAATCAATTACGGGGTC
ATTAGTTCATAGCCCATATATGGAGTTCCGCGTTACATAACTTACGGTAAATGGCCCGCCTGGCTGACCG
CCCAACGACCCCCGCCCATTGACGTCAATAATGACGTATGTTCCCATAGTAACGCCAATAGGGACTTTCC
ATTGACGTCAATGGGTGGAGTATTTACGGTAAACTGCCCACTTGGCAGTACATCAAGTGTATCATATGCC
AAGTACGCCCCCTATTGACGTCAATGACGGTAAATGGCCCGCCTGGCATTATGCCCAGTACATGACCTTA
TGGGACTTTCCTACTTGGCAGTACATCTACGTATTAGTCATCGCTATTACCATGCTGATGCGGTTTTGGC
AGTACATCAATGGGCGTGGATAGCGGTTTGACTCACGGGGATTTCCAAGTCTCCACCCCATTGACGTCAA
TGGGAGTTTGTTTTGGCACCAAAATCAACGGGACTTTCCAAAATGTCGTAACAACTCCGCCCCATTGACG
CAAATGGGCGGTAGGCGTGTACGGTGGGAGGTCTATATAAGCAGAGCTGGTTTAGTGAACCGTCAGATCA
GATCTTTGTCGATCCTACCATCCACTCGACACACCCGCCAGCGGCCGC
